>Addgene plasmid #106414 | pQZ210 | addgene full sequence | sequence record 204167 | Addgene NGS Result
TTAATACGACTCACTATAGGGGAATTGTGAGCGGATAACAATTCCCCTGTAGAAATAATTTTGTTTAACT
TTAATAAGGAGATATACCATGGCATCGTACTACCATCACCATCACCATCACCATCACCATCACGAAAACC
TGTATTTTCAGGGCAGCAACAGGAGACTGCAGCAGACCCAGGCCCAGGTGGATGAGGTGGTGGACATCAT
GAGGGTGAATGTGGACAAGGTCCTGGAGCGAGACCAGAAGCTATCGGAACTGGATGATCGCTAGGATGCC
CTCCAGGCAGGGGCCTCCCAGTTTGAAACAAGTGCAGCCAAGCTCAAGCGCAAATACTGGTAGCTCGACA
AGCTTGCGGCCGCATAATGCTTAAGTCGAACAGAAAGTAATCGTATTGTACACGGCCGCATAATCGAAAT
TAATACGACTCACTATAGGGGAATTGTGAGCGGATAACAATTCCCCATCTTAGTATATTAGTTAAGTATA
AGAAGGAGATATACATATGGCCCTCAGTGAGATCGAGACCAGGCACAGTGAGATCATCAAGTTGGAGAAC
AGCATCCGGGAGCTACACGATATGTTCATGGACATGGCCATGCTGGTGGAGAGCCAGGGGGAGATGATTG
ACAGGATCGAGTACAATGTGGAACACGCTGTGGACTACGTGGAGAGGGCCGTGTCTGACACCAAGAAGGC
CGTCAAGTAACTCGAGTCTGGTAAAGAAACCGCTGCTGCGAAATTTGAACGCCAGCACATGGACTCGTCT
ACTAGCGCAGCTTAATTAACCTAGGCTGCTGCCACCGCTGAGCAATAACTAGCATAACCCCTTGGGGCCT
CTAAACGGGTCTTGAGGGGTTTTTTGCTGAAACCTCAGGCATTTGAGAAGCACACGGTCACACTGCTTCC
GGTAGTCAATAAACCGGTAAACCAGCAATAGACATAAGCGGCTATTTAACGACCCTGCCCTGAACCGACG
ACCGGGTCGAATTTGCTTTCGAATTTCTGCCATTCATCCGCTTATTATCACTTATTCAGGCGTAGCAACC
AGGCGTTTAAGGGCACCAATAACTGCCTTAAAAAAATTACGCCCCGCCCTGCCACTCATCGCAGTACTGT
TGTAATTCATTAAGCATTCTGCCGACATGGAAGCCATCACAAACGGCATGATGAACCTGAATCGCCAGCG
GCATCAGCACCTTGTCGCCTTGCGTATAATATTTGCCCATAGTGAAAACGGGGGCGAAGAAGTTGTCCAT
ATTGGCCACGTTTAAATCAAAACTGGTGAAACTCACCCAGGGATTGGCTGAGACGAAAAACATATTCTCA
ATAAACCCTTTAGGGAAATAGGCCAGGTTTTCACCGTAACACGCCACATCTTGCGAATATATGTGTAGAA
ACTGCCGGAAATCGTCGTGGTATTCACTCCAGAGCGATGAAAACGTTTCAGTTTGCTCATGGAAAACGGT
GTAACAAGGGTGAACACTATCCCATATCACCAGCTCACCGTCTTTCATTGCCATACGGAACTCCGGATGA
GCATTCATCAGGCGGGCAAGAATGTGAATAAAGGCCGGATAAAACTTGTGCTTATTTTTCTTTACGGTCT
TTAAAAAGGCCGTAATATCCAGCTGAACGGTCTGGTTATAGGTACATTGAGCAACTGACTGAAATGCCTC
AAAATGTTCTTTACGATGCCATTGGGATATATCAACGGTGGTATATCCAGTGATTTTTTTCTCCATTTTA
GCTTCCTTAGCTCCTGAAAATCTCGATAACTCAAAAAATACGCCCGGTAGTGATCTTATTTCATTATGGT
GAAAGTTGGAACCTCTTACGTGCCGATCAACGTCTCATTTTCGCCAAAAGTTGGCCCAGGGCTTCCCGGT
ATCAACAGGGACACCAGGATTTATTTATTCTGCGAAGTGATCTTCCGTCACAGGTATTTATTCGGCGCAA
AGTGCGTCGGGTGATGCTGCCAACTTACTGATTTAGTGTATGATGGTGTTTTTGAGGTGCTCCAGTGGCT
TCTGTTTCTATCAGCTGTCCCTCCTGTTCAGCTACTGACGGGGTGGTGCGTAACGGCAAAAGCACCGCCG
GACATCAGCGCTAGCGGAGTGTATACTGGCTTACTATGTTGGCACTGATGAGGGTGTCAGTGAAGTGCTT
CATGTGGCAGGAGAAAAAAGGCTGCACCGGTGCGTCAGCAGAATATGTGATACAGGATATATTCCGCTTC
CTCGCTCACTGACTCGCTACGCTCGGTCGTTCGACTGCGGCGAGCGGAAATGGCTTACGAACGGGGCGGA
GATTTCCTGGAAGATGCCAGGAAGATACTTAACAGGGAAGTGAGAGGGCCGCGGCAAAGCCGTTTTTCCA
TAGGCTCCGCCCCCCTGACAAGCATCACGAAATCTGACGCTCAAATCAGTGGTGGCGAAACCCGACAGGA
CTATAAAGATACCAGGCGTTTCCCCCTGGCGGCTCCCTCGTGCGCTCTCCTGTTCCTGCCTTTCGGTTTA
CCGGTGTCATTCCGCTGTTATGGCCGCGTTTGTCTCATTCCACGCCTGACACTCAGTTCCGGGTAGGCAG
TTCGCTCCAAGCTGGACTGTATGCACGAACCCCCCGTTCAGTCCGACCGCTGCGCCTTATCCGGTAACTA
TCGTCTTGAGTCCAACCCGGAAAGACATGCAAAAGCACCACTGGCAGCAGCCACTGGTAATTGATTTAGA
GGAGTTAGTCTTGAAGTCATGCGCCGGTTAAGGCTAAACTGAAAGGACAAGTTTTGGTGACTGCGCTCCT
CCAAGCCAGTTACCTCGGTTCAAAGAGTTGGTAGCTCAGAGAACCTTCGAAAAACCGCCCTGCAAGGCGG
TTTTTTCGTTTTCAGAGCAAGAGATTACGCGCAGACCAAAACGATCTCAAGAAGATCATCTTATTAATCA
GATAAAATATTTCTAGATTTCAGTGCAATTTATCTCTTCAAATGTAGCACCTGAAGTCAGCCCCATACGA
TATAAGTTGTAATTCTCATGTTAGTCATGCCCCGCGCCCACCGGAAGGAGCTGACTGGGTTGAAGGCTCT
CAAGGGCATCGGTCGAGATCCCGGTGCCTAATGAGTGAGCTAACTTACATTAATTGCGTTGCGCTCACTG
CCCGCTTTCCAGTCGGGAAACCTGTCGTGCCAGCTGCATTAATGAATCGGCCAACGCGCGGGGAGAGGCG
GTTTGCGTATTGGGCGCCAGGGTGGTTTTTCTTTTCACCAGTGAGACGGGCAACAGCTGATTGCCCTTCA
CCGCCTGGCCCTGAGAGAGTTGCAGCAAGCGGTCCACGCTGGTTTGCCCCAGCAGGCGAAAATCCTGTTT
GATGGTGGTTAACGGCGGGATATAACATGAGCTGTCTTCGGTATCGTCGTATCCCACTACCGAGATGTCC
GCACCAACGCGCAGCCCGGACTCGGTAATGGCGCGCATTGCGCCCAGCGCCATCTGATCGTTGGCAACCA
GCATCGCAGTGGGAACGATGCCCTCATTCAGCATTTGCATGGTTTGTTGAAAACCGGACATGGCACTCCA
GTCGCCTTCCCGTTCCGCTATCGGCTGAATTTGATTGCGAGTGAGATATTTATGCCAGCCAGCCAGACGC
AGACGCGCCGAGACAGAACTTAATGGGCCCGCTAACAGCGCGATTTGCTGGTGACCCAATGCGACCAGAT
GCTCCACGCCCAGTCGCGTACCGTCTTCATGGGAGAAAATAATACTGTTGATGGGTGTCTGGTCAGAGAC
ATCAAGAAATAACGCCGGAACATTAGTGCAGGCAGCTTCCACAGCAATGGCATCCTGGTCATCCAGCGGA
TAGTTAATGATCAGCCCACTGACGCGTTGCGCGAGAAGATTGTGCACCGCCGCTTTACAGGCTTCGACGC
CGCTTCGTTCTACCATCGACACCACCACGCTGGCACCCAGTTGATCGGCGCGAGATTTAATCGCCGCGAC
AATTTGCGACGGCGCGTGCAGGGCCAGACTGGAGGTGGCAACGCCAATCAGCAACGACTGTTTGCCCGCC
AGTTGTTGTGCCACGCGGTTGGGAATGTAATTCAGCTCCGCCATCGCCGCTTCCACTTTTTCCCGCGTTT
TCGCAGAAACGTGGCTGGCCTGGTTCACCACGCGGGAAACGGTCTGATAAGAGACACCGGCATACTCTGC
GACATCGTATAACGTTACTGGTTTCACATTCACCACCCTGAATTGACTCTCTTCCGGGCGCTATCATGCC
ATACCGCGAAAGGTTTTGCGCCATTCGATGGTGTCCGGGATCTCGACGCTCTCCCTTATGCGACTCCTGC
ATTAGGAAA
Features (pLannotate 1.2.2; 22 found; start..end, strand, type, name):
      2..20      +  promoter       T7 promoter: promoter for bacteriophage T7 RNA polymerase
     21..45      +  protein_bind   lac operator: The lac repressor binds to the lac operator to inhibit transcription in E. coli. This inhibition can be relieved by adding lactose or isopropyl-β-D-thiogalactopyranoside (IPTG). lac repressor encoded by lacI
     60..82      +  RBS            RBS: efficient ribosome binding site from bacteriophage T7 gene 10 (Olins and Rangwala, 1989)
    107..130     +  CDS            8xHis: 8xHis affinity tag
    134..154     +  CDS            TEV site: tobacco etch virus (TEV) protease recognition and cleavage site
    152..340     +  CDS            VAMP3 (fragment): VAMP3_HUMAN - Also known as SYB3. Experimental evidence at protein level: Swiss-Prot protein existence level 1. SNARE involved in vesicular transport from the late endosomes to the trans-Golgi network. From Homo sapiens (Human).
    421..439     +  promoter       T7 promoter: promoter for bacteriophage T7 RNA polymerase
    440..464     +  protein_bind   lac operator: The lac repressor binds to the lac operator to inhibit transcription in E. coli. This inhibition can be relieved by adding lactose or isopropyl-β-D-thiogalactopyranoside (IPTG). lac repressor encoded by lacI
    510..707     +  CDS            STX1A (fragment): STX1A_HUMAN - Also known as STX1. Experimental evidence at protein level: Swiss-Prot protein existence level 1. Plays an essential role in hormone and neurotransmitter calcium-dependent exocytosis and endocytosis (PubMed:26635000). Part of the SNARE (Soluble NSF Attachment Receptor) complex composed of SNAP25, STX1A and VAMP2 which mediates the fusion of synaptic vesicles with the presynaptic plasma membrane. STX1A and SNAP25 are localized on the plasma membrane while VAMP2 resides in synaptic vesicles. The pairing of the three SNAREs from the N-terminal SNARE motifs to the C-terminal anchors
    723..764     +  CDS            S-Tag (fragment): affinity and epitope tag derived from pancreatic ribonuclease A
    794..811     +  CDS            SET1 (fragment): solubility-enhancement tag derived from T7 phage gene 10B
    819..866     +  terminator     T7 terminator: transcription terminator for bacteriophage T7 RNA polymerase
   1090..1746    -  CDS            cat: CAT_ECOLX - Experimental evidence at protein level: Swiss-Prot protein existence level 1. This enzyme is an effector of chloramphenicol resistance in bacteria. From Escherichia coli. This protein is used as a marker in many commonly used cloning vectors, such as pACYC184.
   1747..1849    -  promoter       cat promoter: promoter of the E. coli cat gene encoding chloramphenicol acetyltransferase
   1970..2113    +  mobile_element IS1 (fragment): prokaryotic transposable element IS1
   2232..2287    -  rep_origin     RSF ori (fragment): Plasmids containing the RSF 1030 origin of replication can be propagated in E. coli cells that contain additional plasmids with compatible origins.
   2375..2920    -  rep_origin     p15A ori: Plasmids containing the medium-copy-number p15A origin of replication can be propagated in E. coli cells that contain a second plasmid with the ColE1 origin.
   3032..3096    -  CDS            TcR (fragment): tetracycline efflux protein; tet; confers resistance to tetracycline
   3111..3132    -  protein_bind   CAP binding site: CAP binding activates transcription in the presence of cAMP. E. coli catabolite activator protein
   3145..4227    -  CDS            lacI: lac repressor; lacI; The lac repressor binds to the lac operator to inhibit transcription in E. coli. This inhibition can be relieved by adding lactose or isopropyl-β-D-thiogalactopyranoside (IPTG).
   4228..4305    -  promoter       lacI promoter: lacI
   4313..4348    -  CDS            TcR (fragment): tetracycline efflux protein; tet; confers resistance to tetracycline
