[The description below was written by a language model from this plasmid's Addgene catalogue record and pLannotate feature annotations shown in this document.]
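Description:
pQZ210 is a bacterial co-expression plasmid built on the Novagen pACYCDuet-1 backbone, designed to produce two neuronal SNARE fragments in E. coli. It replicates from the p15A origin and is selected with chloramphenicol through the cat gene and its native promoter. p15A is compatible with ColE1-type origins, which allows the plasmid to be maintained alongside a second expression plasmid. The catalogue lists it as high copy, although the annotated p15A origin is generally regarded as medium copy. The backbone also carries lacI under its own promoter. Short hits to IS1, RSF ori and TcR appear to be partial backbone remnants rather than functional elements.

The payload occupies the two Duet expression cassettes, each driven by a T7 promoter with an adjacent lac operator, so expression requires T7 RNA polymerase and is inducible with IPTG. The first cassette has a T7 gene 10 ribosome binding site followed by an N-terminal 8xHis tag, a TEV protease cleavage site and a codon-optimized synthetic fragment of rat synaptobrevin-2 (VAMP2), residues 28-66. The automated annotation labels this region as a VAMP3 fragment, presumably because of homology within the SNARE motif. The second cassette encodes codon-optimized rat syntaxin-1A residues 191-256, with no tag listed in the catalogue. Partial S-tag and SET1 annotations lie downstream of it, followed by a T7 terminator; the record does not indicate whether these are translated.

According to the record, pQZ210 is co-transformed with pDC183 to co-express a trans SNARE complex in E. coli. The contents of the partner plasmid are not described. The His tag and TEV site would allow affinity purification of the assembled complex followed by tag removal, in support of work on the primed SNARE-complexin-synaptotagmin complex for neuronal exocytosis.
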