Addgene plasmid #106414: pQZ210
Purpose: Co-expresses trans SNARE complex with pDC183 in E.coli
Depositing lab: Axel Brunger. Depositing organization: Stanford University. Publication: The primed SNARE-complexin-synaptotagmin complex for neuronal exocytosis. Zhou Q, Zhou P, Wang AL, Wu D, Zhao M, Sudhof TC, Brunger AT. Nature. 2017 Aug 24;548(7668):420-425. doi: 10.1038/nature23484. Epub 2017 Aug 16. PubMed 28813412.
Backbone
  Vector backbone: pACYCDuet-1
  Backbone manufacturer: Novagen
  Vector type: Bacterial Expression
Growth in bacteria
  Bacterial resistance: Chloramphenicol, 25 μg/mL
  Growth temperature: 37°C
  Growth strain: DH5alpha
  Copy number: High Copy
Gene/Insert 1
  Gene/Insert name: Rat Synaptobrevin-2 fragment 28-66 (alt name: VAMP2)
  Species: Synthetic
  Mutation: Fragment 28-66, Codon optimization
  Entrez Gene: Vamp2 (a.k.a. RATVAMPB, RATVAMPIR, SYB, Syb2)
  Promoter: T7
  Tag / fusion protein: His tag (N terminal on insert)
  Cloning method: Gibson Cloning
  Sequencing primers: 5′ ACYCDuetUP1 Primer #71178-3; 3′ DuetDOWN1 Primer #71179-3
Gene/Insert 2
  Gene/Insert name: Syntaxin-1A fragment 191-256 (alt name: Syntaxin-1A)
  Species: R. norvegicus (rat), Synthetic
  Mutation: Fragment 191-256 , Codon optimization
  Entrez Gene: Stx1a
  Promoter: T7
  Cloning method: Gibson Cloning
  Sequencing primers: 5′ DuetUP2 Primer #71180-3; 3′ T7 Terminator Primer #69337-3
Terms and licenses: Academic/Nonprofit Terms; Industry Terms: Not Available to Industry
How to cite: pQZ210 was a gift from Axel Brunger (Addgene plasmid # 106414 ; http://n2t.net/addgene:106414 ; RRID:Addgene_106414)
