>Addgene plasmid #106414 | pQZ210 | depositor partial sequence | sequence record 201511 | His-tagged synaptobrevin-2 fragment (28-66)
CATCACCATCACCATCACCATCACCATCACGAAAACCTGTATTTTCAGGGCAGCAACAGGAGACTGCAGC
AGACCCAGGCCCAGGTGGATGAGGTGGTGGACATCATGAGGGTGAATGTGGACAAGGTCCTGGAGCGAGA
CCAGAAGCTATCGGAACTGGATGATCGCTAAGATGCCCTCCAGGCAGGGGCCTCCCAGTTTGAAACAAGT
GCAGCCAAGCTCAAGCGCAAATACTGGTAG
