>Addgene plasmid #106414 | pQZ210 | depositor partial sequence | sequence record 201512 | Syntaxin-1A fragment (191-256)
ATGGCCCTCAGTGAGATCGAGACCAGGCACAGTGAGATCATCAAGTTGGAGAACAGCATCCGGGAGCTAC
ACGATATGTTCATGGACATGGCCATGCTGGTGGAGAGCCAGGGGGAGATGATTGACAGGATCGAGTACAA
TGTGGAACACGCTGTGGACTACGTGGAGAGGGCCGTGTCTGACACCAAGAAGGCCGTCAAGTAA
